Addgene plasmid #183061: pMM2_12
Purpose: Control for biosensor in pMM2_9: BM3R1-HAA1-mTurquoise2 under HAA1p and mCherry under HREsYGP1p with flanks for genome integration into HO locus
Depositing lab: Yvonne Nygård. Depositing organization: Chalmers University of Technology. Publication: Development of an Haa1-based biosensor for acetic acid sensing in Saccharomyces cerevisiae. Mormino M, Siewers V, Nygard Y. FEMS Yeast Res. 2021 Sep 11;21(6). pii: 6363685. doi: 10.1093/femsyr/foab049. PubMed 34477863.
Backbone
  Vector backbone: MoClo-YTK
  Total vector size (bp): 10445
  Vector type: Yeast Expression, Synthetic Biology
  Selectable markers: URA3
Growth in bacteria
  Bacterial resistance: Kanamycin, 50 μg/mL
  Growth temperature: 37°C
  Growth strain: DH5alpha
  Copy number: Low Copy
Gene/Insert 1
  Gene/Insert name: mCherry
  Species: Synthetic
  Promoter: Synthetic promoter
  Tag / fusion protein: mCherry
  Cloning method: Gateway Cloning
  Sequencing primers: 5′ Golden Gate Assembly
Gene/Insert 2
  Gene/Insert name: BM3R1-HAA1-mTurquoise2
  Species: S. cerevisiae (budding yeast), Synthetic
  Promoter: HAA1
  Tag / fusion protein: mTurquoise2
  Cloning method: Gateway Cloning
  Sequencing primers: 5′ Golden Gate Assembly
Terms and licenses: Academic/Nonprofit Terms; Industry Terms: Not Available to Industry
Depositor comments: Plasmid parts were synthesized or taken from the Yeast MoClo kit.
How to cite: pMM2_12 was a gift from Yvonne Nygård (Addgene plasmid # 183061 ; http://n2t.net/addgene:183061 ; RRID:Addgene_183061)
