[The description below was written by a language model from this plasmid's Addgene catalogue record and pLannotate feature annotations shown in this document.]
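Description:
pMM2_12 is a 10,445 bp yeast integrative plasmid assembled from MoClo Yeast Toolkit parts and synthesized fragments. It serves as the control for the Haa1-based acetic acid biosensor carried on the related plasmid pMM2_9. It is propagated in E. coli through a ColE1/pUC-type origin with kanamycin selection. The catalogue lists it as low copy, whereas the annotated origin is of the type usually described as high copy. No yeast replication origin is annotated, which fits the stated design: flanking sequences direct the cassette into the HO locus of the Saccharomyces cerevisiae genome. Transformants are selected with the URA3 marker, which is driven by its own promoter and can be counterselected with 5-FOA. The HO homology arms are not explicitly annotated in the feature table. Small yeast genomic hits upstream of the payload (a fragment of an uncertain ORF and a tRNA) may belong to such flanking or promoter sequence, but the record does not resolve this.

The payload has two expression units. The first encodes a three-part fusion: the Bacillus megaterium repressor BM3R1, which supplies a heterologous DNA-binding domain, then the yeast acetic-acid-responsive transcription factor Haa1, then the cyan fluorescent protein mTurquoise2, which allows the fusion to be detected. This unit is placed under the HAA1 promoter. The second unit is an mCherry reporter under a synthetic promoter called HREsYGP1p. The name suggests a YGP1-derived promoter with Haa1-responsive elements, though the record does not define its composition or say exactly how it differs from the pMM2_9 reporter promoter. A very short hit to the chicken β-actin promoter upstream of mCherry is most likely spurious. The cloning method is listed as Gateway, but the MoClo backbone and the primer field point to Golden Gate assembly.
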