Features (pLannotate 1.2.2; 11 found; start..end, strand, type, name):
     44..859     -  CDS            KanR: aminoglycoside phosphotransferase; aph(3')-Ia; confers resistance to kanamycin in bacteria or G418 (Geneticin®) in eukaryotes
   1084..1672    +  rep_origin     ori: high-copy-number ColE1/pMB1/pBR322/pUC origin of replication
   2363..2449    +  CDS            YL334_YEAST (fragment): Protein uncertain: Swiss-Prot protein existence level 5. From Saccharomyces cerevisiae (strain ATCC 204508 / S288c) (Baker's yeast).
   2580..2650    +  ncRNA          tRNA: Accession: RF00005 - tRNA
   3331..3906    +  CDS            bm3R1: BM3R1_BACME - Experimental evidence at protein level: Swiss-Prot protein existence level 1. Negatively controls the expression of the cytochrome p450BM-3 gene at the transcriptional level. From Bacillus megaterium.
   3913..5994    +  CDS            HAA1: HAA1_YEAST - Experimental evidence at protein level: Swiss-Prot protein existence level 1. Regulates the transcription of a set of genes, many of which encode membrane proteins. Among the genes regulated are YGR138C and YRO2. Does not seem to be dependent on copper. From Saccharomyces cerevisiae (strain ATCC 204508 / S288c) (Baker's yeast).
   6001..6714    +  CDS            mTurquoise2: mTurquoise2 is a basic (constitutively fluorescent) cyan fluorescent protein published in 2012, derived from Aequorea victoria. It is reported to be a rapidly-maturing monomer with very low acid sensitivity.
   7286..7302    +  promoter       chicken β-actin promoter (fragment): contains a 21-bp deletion relative to the standard chicken β-actin promoter
   7870..8579    +  CDS            mCherry (fragment): monomeric derivative of DsRed fluorescent protein (Shaner et al., 2004) mammalian codon-optimized
   8867..9043    +  promoter       URA3 promoter (fragment): S. cerevisiae URA3
   9044..9847    +  CDS            URA3: orotidine-5'-phosphate decarboxylase, required for uracil biosynthesis; S. cerevisiae URA3; yeast auxotrophic marker, counterselectable with 5-fluoroorotic acid (5-FOA)
>Addgene plasmid #183061 | pMM2_12 | addgene full sequence | sequence record 363441 | Addgene NGS Result
TGCCCCGAGCGGCCGCGTGTTACAACCAATTAACCAATTCTGATTAGAAAAACTCATCGAGCATCAAATG
AAACTGCAATTTATTCATATCAGGATTATCAATACCATATTTTTGAAAAAGCCGTTTCTGTAATGAAGGA
GAAAACTCACCGAGGCAGTTCCATAGGATGGCAAGATCCTGGTATCGGTCTGCGATTCCGACTCGTCCAA
CATCAATACAACCTATTAATTTCCCCTCGTCAAAAATAAGGTTATCAAGTGAGAAATCACCATGAGTGAC
GACTGAATCCGGTGAGAATGGCAAAAGCTTATGCATTTCTTTCCAGACTTGTTCAACAGGCCAGCCATTA
CGCTCGTCATCAAAATCACTCGCATCAACCAAACCGTTATTCATTCGTGATTGCGCCTGAGCGAGGCGAA
ATACGCGATCGCTGTTAAAAGGACAATTACAAACAGGAATCGAATGCAACCGGCGCAGGAACACTGCCAG
CGCATCAACAATATTTTCACCTGAATCAGGATATTCTTCTAATACCTGGAATGCTGTTTTCCCGGGGATC
GCAGTGGTGAGTAACCATGCATCATCAGGAGTACGGATAAAATGCTTGATGGTCGGAAGAGGCATAAATT
CCGTCAGCCAGTTTAGTCTGACCATCTCATCTGTAACATCATTGGCAACGCTACCTTTGCCATGTTTCAG
AAACAACTCTGGCGCATCGGGCTTCCCATACAATCGATAGATTGTCGCACCTGATTGCCCGACATTATCG
CGAGCCCATTTATACCCATATAAATCAGCATCCATGTTGGAATTTAATCGCGGCCTGGAGCAAGACGTTT
CCCGTTGAATATGGCTCATAACACCCCTTGTATTACTGTTTATGTAAGCAGACAGTTTTATTGTTCATGA
TGATATATTTTTATCTTGTGCAATGTAACATCAGAGATTTTGAGACACAACGTGGCTTTGTTGAATAAAT
CGAACTTTTGCTGAGTTGAAGGATCAGTCATGACCAAAATCCCTTAACGTGAGTTTTCGTTCCACTGAGC
GTCAGACCCCGTAGAAAAGATCAAAGGATCTTCTTGAGATCCTTTTTTTCTGCGCGTAATCTGCTGCTTG
CAAACAAAAAAACCACCGCTACCAGCGGTGGTTTGTTTGCCGGATCAAGAGCTACCAACTCTTTTTCCGA
AGGTAACTGGCTTCAGCAGAGCGCAGATACCAAATACTGTTCTTCTAGTGTAGCCGTAGTTAGGCCACCA
CTTCAAGAACTCTGTAGCACCGCCTACATACCTCGCTCTGCTAATCCTGTTACCAGTGGCTGCTGCCAGT
GGCGATAAGTCGTGTCTTACCGGGTTGGACTCAAGACGATAGTTACCGGATAAGGCGCAGCGGTCGGGCT
GAACGGGGGGTTCGTGCACACAGCCCAGCTTGGAGCGAACGACCTACACCGAACTGAGATACCTACAGCG
TGAGCTATGAGAAAGCGCCACGCTTCCCGAAGGGAGAAAGGCGGACAGGTATCCGGTAAGCGGCAGGGTC
GGAACAGGAGAGCGCACGAGGGAGCTTCCAGGGGGAAACGCCTGGTATCTTTATAGTCCTGTCGGGTTTC
GCCACCTCTGACTTGAGCGTCGATTTTTGTGATGCTCGTCAGGGGGGCGGAGCCTATGGAAAAACGCCAG
CAACGCGGCCTTTTTACGGTTCCTGGCCTTTTGCTGGCCTTTTGCTCACATGTTCTTTCCTGCGTTATCC
CCTGATTCTGTGGATAACCGTGCGGCCGCCAATTCTAATTGTATCGAGATCACTTTTCGTGATCCGCTAA
TCAGCGACGGTCACATTAGGTTTGCCAAGTCAGGGTATGAACCATACGATCAGTTTTCGTGAACCTGGTA
CGTATATTGTGGCGTTTGTGTATATTTTCATTCTTTGACAACAATCAATACCAACCTCAAATAGGAAAAG
TAATAAGTTTGGCGTTACACCCCAAAAGACGCCAAACGGATCGAACTTACTCAATAGCAATTAGCGAGAC
AAAACCTACGTTAAGACCTGTAACCGATTTATCAAAGCACTCTGCGGTTCTTTCTTGGGAATATTACCTG
GACATTTTGTGCCCTCAAGAAACGAGGCTCTACGAGCCTGTTGGAGCCCCTCAGACATTAGCCGCCACGA
ATCAAACTTTTTACGCGATTCGGCCCAAATCAGTTTCTCACAGATCATTCGTAGAGTGAAAAAGCACATC
GATTATTTGATACCCCTTTGGGTTAATTACTGTTGAGGTCTTTGCCGTAAGTTCCATCGCTGTCCCTGAA
TTCGCATCTAGACTGAACTGGCCGATAATTGCAGACGAACGCCTTGCAATTAGCTTCTATTACACCTGAT
GACTGTTTTTCAATCTTTATGTGATCTTTTTACACCCAATGTGATAAAGTACTAGTAACATGAATACTAC
TAAACAGATGATACTTTAGAGTTTTCATTCCAACACTCAATTGTAAAAATAAGACAATATTATGATTTTT
TGGCTGTATAACCACATCTATTTAGTAGCAGGGTGACATGCTACTCCCACACAATACTTCGCGCAAGTGG
TTTAGTGGTAAAATCCAACGTTGCCATCGTTGGGCCCCCGGTTCGATTCCGGGCTTGCGCAATTTTTCCC
CCTCGCCCTGAAGGGCGTAACGTTAACGCTTCCGGTAATTTGCGAATAATTTTTCTTCCCATTTCCCCTT
TCTTTTCCCTTTAACATGTGGAGCATAGCAGGCTCTTTACTTTTTTACGCATTCAGACAGTCGGGAGGTC
AATTGGTGGTGCCGGTTGTGGGAAAGAGGTAATTTTATTTCCTTTATTGGACATGATTTCAATAGTCACA
TTGGGGCAGGAAAAAGAAAAGGGAGAAAAAAATTCAGTAAAGAAAAAAAATAAGAAAAAGAGAAAAGAAA
CAAGAGAGGGCTACAGATTTCTAAATATCCTTTTGCTGCACATTTTTTATTTACCTGCTAATTGGTCTTA
GTAATACAGAGTCGTGCATTTCCACTTTATAAGAAAAAAAAAAGGGATAACAGCACCAGCACTTGATTGA
AAACTAGAAAGTTCACGTTTTATAAGTCCTTTCCGTTCTCTTTATCAGTTATAATAAAAGAGCCAAGACA
AAACGTGGCAGGGAAGCTTTTCCAAGGAAAAGAGGGTTGTAATATTAAACAAAAACCGTAATCAAGCAAA
ATAAGACCCCGTGGTTTTTTATCATAGGAAAAGAGTTCTCTGTTGTCACTCTACCATATTTGACAAGAAA
AAGGAAACAAAAGTATAGAAAAAAAAAACCTAAAAAATATATGGAATCTACTCCTACTAAGCAAAAAGCC
ATCTTCTCTGCCTCCTTGTTGTTGTTCGCTGAGAGAGGTTTCGACGCTACCACTATGCCAATGATTGCCG
AAAACGCTAAGGTTGGTGCTGGTACTATCTACAGATACTTCAAGAACAAAGAATCCTTAGTTAATGAGTT
GTTTCAACAACACGTCAATGAATTTTTGCAATGTATCGAATCTGGTTTGGCTAACGAAAGAGATGGTTAC
AGGGACGGTTTCCACCACATCTTCGAAGGTATGGTCACCTTCACCAAGAACCATCCTAGAGCCTTAGGTT
TCATCAAGACCCACTCTCAAGGTACTTTTTTGACCGAAGAATCCAGATTGGCTTATCAAAAGTTGGTCGA
ATTTGTCTGTACTTTCTTCAGAGAAGGTCAAAAGCAAGGTGTCATCAGAAATTTGCCAGAAAACGCTTTG
ATTGCTATCTTGTTCGGTTCTTTCATGGAAGTCTACGAAATGATTGAAAACGATTATTTGTCTTTGACTG
ATGAATTATTAACCGGTGTTGAGGAATCCTTGTGGGCTGCCTTGTCTCGTCAATCTGGTTCTATGGTCTT
GATAAATGGCATAAAGTATGCCTGTGAGAGGTGCATAAGAGGCCATAGAGTAACAACATGCAATCATACA
GATCAACCGCTTATGATGATCAAACCCAAAGGTAGACCTTCCACTACATGCGACTATTGTAAACAACTTC
GAAAAAACAAGAATGCAAATCCTGAAGGTGTTTGCACGTGTGGCCGGCTAGAGAAGAAAAAACTGGCACA
GAAAGCCAAAGAAGAAGCAAGAGCTAAAGCCAAAGAAAAACAAAGAAAACAGTGTACCTGCGGGACTGAT
GAGGTTTGCAAATATCATGCTCAAAAGAGACATCTAAGAAAGTCCCCTTCAAGTTCTCAAAAGAAAGGAA
GATCCATTTCTCGTTCTCAACCAATGTTTGAAAGGGTATTGTCTTCTACTTCACTTGACAGCAATATGTT
ATCCGGCCACGGAGCACTATCAGATACCTCTAGCATACTGACGAGCACATTTTTAGACAGTGAGCCGGGT
GTTGGTAAAATTTCAAAAGATTACCATCATGTCCCTTCATTGGCCTCCATTTCATCCTTACAATCCTCGC
AATCGTTAGATCAAAATTTCAGTATACCACAAAGCCCGCCGTTATCTTCAATGTCATTTAATTTTCTCAC
GGGAAATATCAATGAAACCAACCAAAATCACAGTAATCATCAGCATTCAAAATCAGGCAATAACTGGCAA
GATAGTTCGGTAAGCTTGCCAGCGAAAGCTGATTCACGTCTTAACATGATGGATAAAAACAACTCTGTGG
GTCTTGACCTATTAGGCCATTCAAAACGAATATCGCCGATATCAAACTCTCGTGTGGGCGAAGTTAGCGT
TCCGCTAGAAGAATATATTCCTTCTGACATTGATGGGGTTGGAAGAGTTACTGATAAAAGCTCTTTGGTC
TACGATTGGCCATTTGATGAAAGTATTGAGAGAAATTTCAGTACAACCGCAACCGCTGCAACTGGTGAAA
GTAAGTTCGACATTAACGACAACTGTAATAGAATTAATAGCAAAAGTTATAGTAAGACTAATAGTATGAA
TGGAAACGGTATGAACAATAGCAATAATAATAATATCAACAGTAATGGCAACGACAAGAACAATAACAAC
TCTTCTAGACAAGAACATCAAGGAAATGGACTATTTGACATGTTTACAGATTCATCGTCGATTTCAACGC
TTTCCCGTGCAAACTTATTATTGCAAGAAAAAATTGGTTCGCAAGAAAACTCTGTCAAACAAGAAAACTA
TTCGAAAAATCCTCAACTTCGTCATCAATTAACTTCCAGAAGTAGATCATTTATTCATCATCCGGCAAAC
GAGTATTTGAAGAATACTTTTGGAAATTCACATAGTAATGACATCGGAAAGGGAGTTGAAGTGCTATCTT
TGACACCGAGTTTTATGGATATTCCCGAAAAAGAAAGAGAAACGGAAAGATCGCCATCATCCAATTACAT
TACTGACAGACCTTTCACTCGAAAACCTAGATCTTCTAGCATTGACGTAAACCATAGGTATCCACCTATG
GCACCAACAACCGTAGCGACATCTCCCGGTGCATTGAACAATGCCGTAGCAAGCAATCTCGACGATCAAC
TGAGTTTAACATCACTAAACTCTCAGCCATCATCGATAGCAAATATGATGATGGACCCTTCAAACCTAGC
TGAGCAAAGTTCTATTCATTCAGTTCCTCAGTCAATAAACTCTCCGAGAATGCCTAAAACTGGAAGTCGC
CAAGACAAGAACATTCACACTAAGAAGGAAGAAAGAAATCCGCTAAATAACATACACGATCTGTCACAAT
TGGAAAATGTACCAGACGAGATGAACCAAATGTTCTCCCCACCATTAAAAAGTATGAATAGACCGGATGC
CATAAGGGAAAATTCATCTAGTAGTAATTTCATAATCCAAGGAAATAGCATGATCTCTACGCCTTCCGGA
AGGAATGACCTTCCAGATACCTCTCCAATGAGTAGTATTCAAACAGCGTCACCACCAAGTCAATTACTGA
CCGATCAAGGATTTGCGGATTTGGATAATTTCATGTCTTCGTTAGGTTCTGTTTCTAAAGGTGAAGAATT
ATTCACTGGTGTTGTCCCAATTTTGGTTGAATTAGATGGTGATGTTAATGGTCACAAATTTTCTGTCTCC
GGTGAAGGTGAAGGTGATGCTACTTACGGTAAATTGACCTTAAAATTTATTTGTACTACTGGTAAATTGC
CAGTTCCATGGCCAACCTTAGTCACTACTTTATCTTGGGGTGTTCAATGTTTTGCAAGATACCCAGATCA
TATGAAACAACATGACTTTTTCAAGTCTGCCATGCCAGAAGGTTATGTTCAAGAAAGAACTATTTTTTTC
AAAGATGACGGTAACTACAAGACCAGAGCTGAAGTCAAGTTTGAAGGTGATACCTTAGTTAATAGAATCG
AATTAAAAGGTATTGATTTTAAAGAAGATGGTAACATTTTAGGTCACAAATTGGAATACAATTATTTCTC
TGACAATGTTTACATCACTGCTGACAAACAAAAGAATGGTATCAAAGCTAACTTCAAAATTAGACACAAC
ATTGAAGATGGTGGTGTTCAATTAGCTGACCATTATCAACAAAATACTCCAATTGGTGATGGTCCAGTCT
TGTTACCAGACAACCATTACTTATCCACTCAATCTAAGTTATCCAAAGATCCAAACGAAAAGAGGGACCA
CATGGTCTTGTTAGAATTTGTTACTGCTGCTGGTATTACCTTGGGTATGGATGAATTGTACAAAGGATCC
TAACTCGAGAGCTTTTGATTAAGCCTTCTAGTCCAAAAAACACGTTTTTTTGTCATTTATTTCATTTTCT
TAGAATAGTTTAGTTTATTCATTTTATAGTCACGAATGTTTTATGATTCTATATAGGGTTGCAAACAAGC
ATTTTTCATTTTATGTTAAAACAATTTCAGGTTTACCTTTTATTCTGCTTGTGGTGACGCGTGTATCCGC
CCGCTCTTTTGGTCACCCATGTATGCTGCCAAACCAGATGTCAACACAGCTACAACGGAGCAATAGGAAA
ATTCAGTAGTCGATTTCCATGGCGAGGGGCTATTGGGTAATGTGGCGGCGAGGGCTAAACATTCGGTATC
ATTGATTCAATGTTCTCACAATGTTCAAATTCTCGGATCGGGTATCCCTAATTGGGATCTCTTTCCAGAG
GCGAGGGGCTTGATGTGGGATTGAAGACACATGAGTTTTTTTCTCACCGTCGAAACTTTTGCTTACCCGT
AAAACATCGGCCATTCGTTGGTTTATTATGTGACTTTTTTGTGACTTTTTTTTTTGCGAAGTTTTCTCGT
CATCCGCGGGGCGAGGGGCGGGCGAAAAAGTCTCTCACTTTTACCCAATCGGGGCATGTTATGTGGACAT
GTTATGTGTCCAAGAGACACATGAGCCCAAAAAGGGTACACTGTCTAAATAGTTTACCCTTTACGAATCG
AAACTTCTCGGGCGAGGGGCCGAAAATTAGCGCAGAAGTTGACGAAAGTTTATACTTTTCCTAATGGAGA
GGCTCAGGAGCTGGGCGAGGGGATATTCGTACTCTATTGCATCTTCAAACTCCGAAGAATCTCAGGCGAG
GGGGAAGCCGGCTTCTCGATGCTACAGTTCAACATCGATACTTTGAAGAAAGAAAGCGCCTATTATATCT
CTTTTACCCTGGCGAGGGGAATTAGGAGGCGAGGGGAAAAAAGTACCTCACTAAAAAAACCATCATCTCT
GAAATATAAAAAGCTTGATAGAGGGTGACGGCGAGGGGAACTTCTGCTGTGTTCTCTTGGGTTATTGCTC
TTATTGAATATGGCGAGGGGTTCTTTCTTGCTTGTAAAAAATCAGCTCAAAAAACATCTACAGGATTAAT
CGTCAGTTAAGTAATACAGTAATAGAAATATGGTGAGCAAGGGCGAGGAGGATAACATGGCCATCATCAA
GGAGTTCATGCGCTTCAAGGTGCACATGGAGGGCTCCGTGGACGGCCACGAGTTCGAGATCGAGGGCGAG
GGCGAGGGCCGCCCCTACGAGGGCACCCAGACCGCCAAGCTGAAGGTGACCAAGGGTGGCCCCCTGCCCT
TCGCCTGGGACATCCTGTCCCCTCAGTTCATGTACGGCTCCAAGGCCTACGTGAAGCACCCCGCCGACAT
CCCCGACTACTTGAAGCTGTCCTTCCCCGAGGGCTTCAAGTGGGAGCGCGTGATGAACTTCGAGGACGGC
GGCGTGGTGACCGTGACCCAGGACTCCTCCCTGCAGGACGGCGAGTTCATCTACAAGGTGAAGCTGCGCG
GCACCAACTTCCCCTCCGACGGCCCCGTAATGCAGAAGAAGACTATGGGCTGGGAGGCCTCCTCCGAGCG
GATGTACCCCGAGGACGGCGCCCTGAAGGGCGAGATCAAGCAGAGGCTGAAGCTGAAGGACGGCGGCCAC
TACGACGCTGAGGTCAAGACCACCTACAAGGCCAAGAAGCCCGTGCAGCTGCCCGGCGCCTACAACGTCA
ACATCAAGTTGGACATCACCTCCCACAACGAGGACTACACCATCGTGGAACAGTACGAACGCGCCGAGGG
CCGCCACTCCACCGGCGGCATGGACGAGCTGTACAAGTAAATCCTAACTCGAGGCCAATTGGTGCGGCAA
TTGATAATAACGAAAATGTCTTTTAATGATCTGGGTATAATGAGGAATTTTCCGAACGTTTTTACTTTAT
ATATATATATACATGTAACATATATTCTATACGCTATAGAGAAAGGAAATTTTTCAATTAAAAAAAAAAT
AGAGAAAGAGTTTCACTTCTTGATTATCGCTAACACTAATGGTTGAAGTACTGCTACTTTAATTTTATGC
TGAGCAGTTACAGAGATGTTACGAACCACTAGTGCACTGCAGTACACGGTTTCCTTGAAATTTTTTTGAT
TCGGTAATCTCCGAACAGAAGGAAGAACGAAGGAAGGAGCACAGACTTAGATTGGTATATATACGCATAT
GTAGTGTTGAAGAAACATGAAATTGCCCAGTATTCTTAACCCAACTGCACAGAACAAAAACGTGCAGGAA
ACGAAGATAAATCATGTCGAAAGCTACATATAAGGAACGTGCTGCTACTCATCCTAGTCCTGTTGCTGCC
AAGCTATTTAATATCATGCACGAAAAGCAAACAAACTTGTGTGCTTCATTGGATGTTCGTACCACCAAGG
AATTACTGGAGTTAGTTGAAGCATTAGGTCCCAAAATTTGTTTACTAAAAACACATGTGGATATCTTGAC
TGATTTTTCCATGGAGGGCACAGTTAAGCCGCTAAAGGCATTATCCGCCAAGTACAATTTTTTACTCTTC
GAGGACAGAAAATTTGCTGACATTGGTAATACAGTCAAATTGCAGTACTCTGCGGGTGTATACAGAATAG
CAGAATGGGCAGACATTACGAATGCACACGGTGTGGTGGGCCCAGGTATTGTTAGCGGTTTGAAGCAGGC
GGCAGAAGAAGTAACAAAGGAACCTAGAGGCCTTTTGATGTTAGCAGAATTGTCATGCAAGGGCTCCCTA
TCTACTGGAGAATATACTAAGGGTACTGTTGACATTGCGAAGAGCGACAAAGATTTTGTTATCGGCTTTA
TTGCTCAAAGAGACATGGGTGGAAGAGATGAAGGTTACGATTGGTTGATTATGACACCCGGTGTGGGTTT
AGATGACAAGGGAGATGCATTGGGTCAACAGTATAGAACCGTGGATGATGTGGTTTCTACAGGATCTGAC
ATTATTATTGTTGGAAGAGGACTATTTGCAAAGGGAAGGGATGCTAAGGTAGAGGGTGAACGTTACAGAA
AAGCAGGCTGGGAAGCATATTTGAGAAGATGCGGCCAGCAAAACTAAAAAACTGTATTATAAGTAAATGC
ATGTATACTAAACTCACAAATTAGAGCTTCAATTTAATTATATCAGTTATTACCCGAGTTATCGTGTTGC
ATCTGCGGCTTTAAATTGATGTATCTCATCGCAGGCACGGGCAGTACAGTGCCCTGAGCGTAGGGAAAAA
TGAAAAAAAGGATGTAACTTTTAACATAATTCCAGCACGCAGCGATTGGGTATAATGAAGATTGTTAAGT
TCAACAACATGTGAAATTCTTAGCTCCGCAACTTGCTTGAATTATGAGCTCTAAGATTCAAGAAGTAAAT
AGGTCATATAATGGAATGATAGTAGTACTTGATAAAGGAACCATGTGATCTTACGTTGATATGAAAATAA
TTCTCTCACAGAAGTCAGTTTGTATGACTAACATAGAGAGTAATTGCTTTTCGGATAAAATCGCACCTAA
CAAAGATTACCTTTTGTAAAGCCTCCAGAACAGCTATGAATGTTCGTTATTCTACGCACTTTCTTTCATA
CATCTTGATCCGCCTTTTTTGATGTAGGTTTTAACGCGGCAAAACATATTAATTTTTCTGATTTGGAAAA
ATAAAGAGTTAGTTC
